Addgene plasmid #110509: EGFP-PLEKHS1
Purpose: Fluorescent PLEKHS1
Depositing lab: Bernardo Mainou. Depositing organization: Emory University.
Backbone
  Vector backbone: pEGFP-C1
  Backbone size w/o insert (bp): 4700
  Vector type: Mammalian Expression
Growth in bacteria
  Bacterial resistance: Kanamycin, 50 μg/mL
  Growth temperature: 37°C
  Growth strain: DH5alpha
  Copy number: High Copy
Gene/Insert
  Gene/Insert name: PLEKHS1
  Species: H. sapiens (human)
  Entrez Gene: C10orf81 (a.k.a. HEL185, FLJ23537, bA211N11.2, RP11-211N11.2)
  Tag / fusion protein: EGFP (N terminal on backbone)
  Cloning method: Restriction Enzyme; 5′ cloning site EcoRI (not destroyed); 3′ cloning site BamHI (not destroyed)
  Sequencing primers: 5′ unknown
Terms and licenses: Academic/Nonprofit Terms; Industry Terms: Not Available to Industry
How to cite: EGFP-PLEKHS1 was a gift from Bernardo Mainou (Addgene plasmid # 110509 ; http://n2t.net/addgene:110509 ; RRID:Addgene_110509)
