[The description below was written by a language model from this plasmid's Addgene catalogue record and pLannotate feature annotations shown in this document.]
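Description:
EGFP-PLEKHS1 is a mammalian expression plasmid built on the pEGFP-C1 backbone that produces human PLEKHS1 (also known as C10orf81) fused to the C-terminus of enhanced green fluorescent protein. The sequenced record is about 6.1 kb, consistent with a roughly 4.7 kb backbone carrying an approximately 1.4 kb PLEKHS1 coding sequence. The insert was cloned between the EcoRI and BamHI sites of the multiple cloning site, both of which remain intact, so the short remaining stretch of polylinker serves as the linker between EGFP and PLEKHS1. Transcription of the fusion is driven by the human cytomegalovirus immediate early enhancer and promoter, giving strong constitutive expression in most mammalian cell lines, and the transcript is terminated by the SV40 polyadenylation signal. The short large T antigen fragment annotated just upstream of that signal is simply part of the SV40-derived terminator region rather than an expressed gene.

In bacteria the plasmid replicates from a high-copy pUC-type origin and is selected with kanamycin. The same Tn5 aminoglycoside phosphotransferase gene (NeoR/KanR) sits behind tandem bacterial (bla-type) and SV40 early promoters and is followed by the HSV thymidine kinase polyadenylation signal, so it also confers G418 resistance in mammalian cells and allows selection of stable lines. The SV40 promoter region includes the SV40 origin, and an f1 origin permits single-stranded DNA production. Small annotated ble and bGH poly(A) fragments appear to be backbone remnants or incidental matches rather than functional elements. The stated purpose is a fluorescent version of PLEKHS1, suited to visualising the protein's expression and subcellular localisation in transfected cells.
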