Features (pLannotate 1.2.2; 16 found; start..end, strand, type, name):
      1..304     +  enhancer       CMV enhancer: human cytomegalovirus immediate early enhancer
    305..508     +  promoter       CMV promoter: human cytomegalovirus (CMV) immediate early promoter
    553..1269    +  CDS            EGFP: EGFP is a basic (constitutively fluorescent) green fluorescent protein published in 1996, derived from Aequorea victoria. It is reported to be a rapidly-maturing weak dimer with moderate acid sensitivity.
   1270..1307    +  misc_feature   MCS (fragment): multiple cloning site
   1306..2697    +  CDS            PLEKHS1: PKHS1_HUMAN - Also known as C10orf81. Experimental evidence at protein level: Swiss-Prot protein existence level 1. From Homo sapiens (Human).
   2723..2807    +  CDS            large T antigen (fragment): large T antigen from SV40 (simian virus 40)
   2830..2951    +  polyA_signal   SV40 poly(A) signal: SV40 polyadenylation signal
   2985..3413    -  rep_origin     f1 ori (sequence partly withheld): f1 bacteriophage origin of replication; arrow indicates direction of (+) strand synthesis
   3440..3544    +  promoter       AmpR promoter: bla
   3546..3903    +  promoter       SV40 promoter: SV40 enhancer and early promoter
   3938..4732    +  CDS            NeoR/KanR: aminoglycoside phosphotransferase from Tn5; aph(3')-II (or nptII); confers resistance to neomycin, kanamycin, and G418 (Geneticin®)
   4753..4905    +  CDS            ble (fragment): BLE_KLEPN - Experimental evidence at protein level: Swiss-Prot protein existence level 1. Binding protein with a strong affinity to the bleomycin family of antibiotics. Binds to CL990; an antimitotic-antibiotic compound. From Klebsiella pneumoniae.
   4964..5011    +  polyA_signal   HSV TK poly(A) signal: herpes simplex virus thymidine kinase polyadenylation signal (Cole and Stacy, 1985)
   5102..5118    -  polyA_signal   bGH poly(A) signal (fragment): bovine growth hormone polyadenylation signal
   5340..5928    +  rep_origin     ori: high-copy-number ColE1/pMB1/pBR322/pUC origin of replication
   6043..6102    +  enhancer       CMV enhancer (fragment): human cytomegalovirus immediate early enhancer
>Addgene plasmid #110509 | EGFP-PLEKHS1 | addgene full sequence | sequence record 210550 | Addgene NGS Result
CGTTACATAACTTACGGTAAATGGCCCGCCTGGCTGACCGCCCAACGACCCCCGCCCATTGACGTCAATA
ATGACGTATGTTCCCATAGTAACGCCAATAGGGACTTTCCATTGACGTCAATGGGTGGAGTATTTACGGT
AAACTGCCCACTTGGCAGTACATCAAGTGTATCATATGCCAAGTACGCCCCCTATTGACGTCAATGACGG
TAAATGGCCCGCCTGGCATTATGCCCAGTACATGACCTTATGGGACTTTCCTACTTGGCAGTACATCTAC
GTATTAGTCATCGCTATTACCATGGTGATGCGGTTTTGGCAGTACATCAATGGGCGTGGATAGCGGTTTG
ACTCACGGGGATTTCCAAGTCTCCACCCCATTGACGTCAATGGGAGTTTGTTTTGGCACCAAAATCAACG
GGACTTTCCAAAATGTCGTAACAACTCCGCCCCATTGACGCAAATGGGCGGTAGGCGTGTACGGTGGGAG
GTCTATATAAGCAGAGCTGGTTTAGTGAACCGTCAGATCCGCTAGCGCTACCGGTCGCCACCATGGTGAG
CAAGGGCGAGGAGCTGTTCACCGGGGTGGTGCCCATCCTGGTCGAGCTGGACGGCGACGTAAACGGCCAC
AAGTTCAGCGTGTCCGGCGAGGGCGAGGGCGATGCCACCTACGGCAAGCTGACCCTGAAGTTCATCTGCA
CCACCGGCAAGCTGCCCGTGCCCTGGCCCACCCTCGTGACCACCCTGACCTACGGCGTGCAGTGCTTCAG
CCGCTACCCCGACCACATGAAGCAGCACGACTTCTTCAAGTCCGCCATGCCCGAAGGCTACGTCCAGGAG
CGCACCATCTTCTTCAAGGACGACGGCAACTACAAGACCCGCGCCGAGGTGAAGTTCGAGGGCGACACCC
TGGTGAACCGCATCGAGCTGAAGGGCATCGACTTCAAGGAGGACGGCAACATCCTGGGGCACAAGCTGGA
GTACAACTACAACAGCCACAACGTCTATATCATGGCCGACAAGCAGAAGAACGGCATCAAGGTGAACTTC
AAGATCCGCCACAACATCGAGGACGGCAGCGTGCAGCTCGCCGACCACTACCAGCAGAACACCCCCATCG
GCGACGGCCCCGTGCTGCTGCCCGACAACCACTACCTGAGCACCCAGTCCGCCCTGAGCAAAGACCCCAA
CGAGAAGCGCGATCACATGGTCCTGCTGGAGTTCGTGACCGCCGCCGGGATCACTCTCGGCATGGACGAG
CTGTACAAGTCCGGACTCAGATCTCGAGCTCAAGCTTCGAATTCTGCTGGAGGCAAACAGTTTACATTTT
CTTATGAAAATGAAGTCTGCAAACAAGATTACTTTATTAAATCACCACCTTCTCAGCTGTTCTCCTCTGT
GACCTCTTGGAAAAAGCGGTTTTTCATCCTGTCAAAGGCTGGGGAAAAGAGCTTTAGTCTTTCCTATTAT
AAAGACCATCATCACCGAGGTTCCATTGAAATTGATCAAAATTCCAGTGTAGAAGTTGGCATAAGTAGCC
AGGAAAAGATGCAATCTGTGCAGAAGATGTTTAAATGCCACCCTGATGAGGTCATGTCCATCAGAACCAC
TAACAGGGAATACTTCCTCATTGGCCACGACAGGGAGAAGATTAAAGACTGGGTCTCCTTCATGTCATCA
TTTCGCCAGGATATAAAAGCAACACAGCAGAACACAGAGGAGGAACTCTCATTGGGTAATAAAAGAACCC
TCTTCTACTCCAGCCCTCTCCTTGGCCCTTCCAGCACATCAGAGGCTGTTGGCTCCAGCTCACCAAGAAA
TGGTCTCCAAGACAAGCATTTAATGGAACAAAGTTCTCCAGGATTTAGGCAAACTCACCTACAAGATTTA
TCAGAAGCCACTCAAGATGTGAAGGAAGAGAATCATTATCTTACTCCTCGAAGTGTTCTTTTAGAGTTGG
ATAATATCATTGCTTCCAGTGATTCTGGTGAATCCATTGAAACTGATGGTCCAGACCAGGTCTCTGGAAG
AATTGAGTGTCATTATGAGCCAATGGAATCCTATTTTTTCAAAGAGACATCCCATGAGTCTGTGGATAGC
AGCAAAGAGGAACCCCAGACCCTTCCAGAGACCCAGGATGGGGACCTCCACCTGCAAGAACAAGGCTCAG
GAATTGATTGGTGTCTTTCCCCTGCCGATGTGGAAGCACAGACCACAAATGACCAAAAGGGTAATATCCC
CGATGAAAGCCAAGTGGAGAAACTGAACGTTTTCCTTTCTCCTCCTGATGTCATCAACTATCTTGCTCTC
ACAGAAGCCACAGGACGGATATGTGTGTCTCAGTGGGAAGGCCCCCCACGTTTGGGATGCATATTTTGCC
ACGGAGATCATCTTCTGGCAGTGAATGACCTGAAACCCCAGAGCCTGGAGGAGGTCTCCCTGTTTCTTAC
CCGGTCCATCCAGAAGGAGGACTCTTTCAGGATTCTTTCATATCAAGTAGCATTTGGAGAAGGCACTGAG
CTAAGAGACAGAGCACCTGGGTTCAGGACCTCAGATCGGCATGATGTAGCAAAAAGAGCTTGCATGGAAT
CAGACTGGTGCAGGGATTCCAAAACAGCTCCTTCAACCAATTTGTGCCTCAGTTTTCTTTTCTGTAAAAT
TATGACTAATGATGGTGCTGGTTGTTGGATAATTAAATGAGGATCCACCGGATCTAGATAACTGATCATA
ATCAGCCATACCACATTTGTAGAGGTTTTACTTGCTTTAAAAAACCTCCCACACCTCCCCCTGAACCTGA
AACATAAAATGAATGCAATTGTTGTTGTTAACTTGTTTATTGCAGCTTATAATGGTTACAAATAAAGCAA
TAGCATCACAAATTTCACAAATAAAGCATTTTTTTCACTGCATTCTAGTTGTGGTTTGTCCAAACTCATC
AATGTATCTTAACGCGTAAATTGTAAGCGTTAATATTTTGTTAAAATTCGCGTTAAATTTTTGTTAAATC
AGCTCATTTTTTAACCAATAGGCCGAAATCGGCAAAATCCCTTATAAATCAAAAGAATAGACCGAGATAG
GGT
[37 nt withheld, positions 3084-3120]
AAAGAACGTGGACTCCAACGTCAAAGG
[49 nt withheld, positions 3148-3196]
T
[91 nt withheld, positions 3198-3288]
G
[124 nt withheld, positions 3290-3413]
CAGGTGGCACTTTTCGGGGAAATGTGCGCGGAACCCCTATTTGTTTATTTTTCTAAATACATTCAAATAT
GTATCCGCTCATGAGACAATAACCCTGATAAATGCTTCAATAATATTGAAAAAGGAAGAGTCCTGAGGCG
GAAAGAACCAGCTGTGGAATGTGTGTCAGTTAGGGTGTGGAAAGTCCCCAGGCTCCCCAGCAGGCAGAAG
TATGCAAAGCATGCATCTCAATTAGTCAGCAACCAGGTGTGGAAAGTCCCCAGGCTCCCCAGCAGGCAGA
AGTATGCAAAGCATGCATCTCAATTAGTCAGCAACCATAGTCCCGCCCCTAACTCCGCCCATCCCGCCCC
TAACTCCGCCCAGTTCCGCCCATTCTCCGCCCCATGGCTGACTAATTTTTTTTATTTATGCAGAGGCCGA
GGCCGCCTCGGCCTCTGAGCTATTCCAGAAGTAGTGAGGAGGCTTTTTTGGAGGCCTAGGCTTTTGCAAA
GATCGATCAAGAGACAGGATGAGGATCGTTTCGCATGATTGAACAAGATGGATTGCACGCAGGTTCTCCG
GCCGCTTGGGTGGAGAGGCTATTCGGCTATGACTGGGCACAACAGACAATCGGCTGCTCTGATGCCGCCG
TGTTCCGGCTGTCAGCGCAGGGGCGCCCGGTTCTTTTTGTCAAGACCGACCTGTCCGGTGCCCTGAATGA
ACTGCAAGACGAGGCAGCGCGGCTATCGTGGCTGGCCACGACGGGCGTTCCTTGCGCAGCTGTGCTCGAC
GTTGTCACTGAAGCGGGAAGGGACTGGCTGCTATTGGGCGAAGTGCCGGGGCAGGATCTCCTGTCATCTC
ACCTTGCTCCTGCCGAGAAAGTATCCATCATGGCTGATGCAATGCGGCGGCTGCATACGCTTGATCCGGC
TACCTGCCCATTCGACCACCAAGCGAAACATCGCATCGAGCGAGCACGTACTCGGATGGAAGCCGGTCTT
GTCGATCAGGATGATCTGGACGAAGAGCATCAGGGGCTCGCGCCAGCCGAACTGTTCGCCAGGCTCAAGG
CGAGCATGCCCGACGGCGAGGATCTCGTCGTGACCCATGGCGATGCCTGCTTGCCGAATATCATGGTGGA
AAATGGCCGCTTTTCTGGATTCATCGACTGTGGCCGGCTGGGTGTGGCGGACCGCTATCAGGACATAGCG
TTGGCTACCCGTGATATTGCTGAAGAGCTTGGCGGCGAATGGGCTGACCGCTTCCTCGTGCTTTACGGTA
TCGCCGCTCCCGATTCGCAGCGCATCGCCTTCTATCGCCTTCTTGACGAGTTCTTCTGAGCGGGACTCTG
GGGTTCGAAATGACCGACCAAGCGACGCCCAACCTGCCATCACGAGATTTCGATTCCACCGCCGCCTTCT
ATGAAAGGTTGGGCTTCGGAATCGTTTTCCGGGACGCCGGCTGGATGATCCTCCAGCGCGGGGATCTCAT
GCTGGAGTTCTTCGCCCACCCTAGGGGGAGGCTAACTGAAACACGGAAGGAGACAATACCGGAAGGAACC
CGCGCTATGACGGCAATAAAAAGACAGAATAAAACGCACGGTGTTGGGTCGTTTGTTCATAAACGCGGGG
TTCGGTCCCAGGGCTGGCACTCTGTCGATACCCCACCGAGACCCCATTGGGGCCAATACGCCCGCGTTTC
TTCCTTTTCCCCACCCCACCCCCCAAGTTCGGGTGAAGGCCCAGGGCTCGCAGCCAACGTCGGGGCGGCA
GGCCCTGCCATAGCCTCAGGTTACTCATATATACTTTAGATTGATTTAAAACTTCATTTTTAATTTAAAA
GGATCTAGGTGAAGATCCTTTTTGATAATCTCATGACCAAAATCCCTTAACGTGAGTTTTCGTTCCACTG
AGCGTCAGACCCCGTAGAAAAGATCAAAGGATCTTCTTGAGATCCTTTTTTTCTGCGCGTAATCTGCTGC
TTGCAAACAAAAAAACCACCGCTACCAGCGGTGGTTTGTTTGCCGGATCAAGAGCTACCAACTCTTTTTC
CGAAGGTAACTGGCTTCAGCAGAGCGCAGATACCAAATACTGTTCTTCTAGTGTAGCCGTAGTTAGGCCA
CCACTTCAAGAACTCTGTAGCACCGCCTACATACCTCGCTCTGCTAATCCTGTTACCAGTGGCTGCTGCC
AGTGGCGATAAGTCGTGTCTTACCGGGTTGGACTCAAGACGATAGTTACCGGATAAGGCGCAGCGGTCGG
GCTGAACGGGGGGTTCGTGCACACAGCCCAGCTTGGAGCGAACGACCTACACCGAACTGAGATACCTACA
GCGTGAGCTATGAGAAAGCGCCACGCTTCCCGAAGGGAGAAAGGCGGACAGGTATCCGGTAAGCGGCAGG
GTCGGAACAGGAGAGCGCACGAGGGAGCTTCCAGGGGGAAACGCCTGGTATCTTTATAGTCCTGTCGGGT
TTCGCCACCTCTGACTTGAGCGTCGATTTTTGTGATGCTCGTCAGGGGGGCGGAGCCTATGGAAAAACGC
CAGCAACGCGGCCTTTTTACGGTTCCTGGCCTTTTGCTGGCCTTTTGCTCACATGTTCTTTCCTGCGTTA
TCCCCTGATTCTGTGGATAACCGTATTACCGCCATGCATTAGTTATTAATAGTAATCAATTACGGGGTCA
TTAGTTCATAGCCCATATATGGAGTTCCG
